>Addgene plasmid #158467 | pLEX307-CTSL-blast | addgene full sequence | sequence record 308152 | Addgene NGS Result
CTCGAGGCCTGCAGGTGCAAAGATGGATAAAGTTTTAAACAGAGAGGAATCTTTGCAGCTAATGGACCTT
CTAGGTCTTGAAAGGAGTGGGAATTGGCTCCGGTGCCCGTCAGTGGGCAGAGCGCACATCGCCCACAGTC
CCCGAGAAGTTGGGGGGAGGGGTCGGCAATTGAACCGGTGCCTAGAGAAGGTGGCGCGGGGTAAACTGGG
AAAGTGATGTCGTGTACTGGCTCCGCCTTTTTCCCGAGGGTGGGGGAGAACCGTATATAAGTGCAGTAGT
CGCCGTGAACGTTCTTTTTCGCAACGGGTTTGCCGCCAGAACACAGGTAAGTGCCGTGTGTGGTTCCCGC
GGGCCTGGCCTCTTTACGGGTTATGGCCCTTGCGTGCCTTGAATTACTTCCACCTGGCTGCAGTACGTGA
TTCTTGATCCCGAGCTTCGGGTTGGAAGTGGGTGGGAGAGTTCGAGGCCTTGCGCTTAAGGAGCCCCTTC
GCCTCGTGCTTGAGTTGAGGCCTGGCCTGGGCGCTGGGGCCGCCGCGTGCGAATCTGGTGGCACCTTCGC
GCCTGTCTCGCTGCTTTCGATAAGTCTCTAGCCATTTAAAATTTTTGATGACCTGCTGCGACGCTTTTTT
TCTGGCAAGATAGTCTTGTAAATGCGGGCCAAGATCTGCACACTGGTATTTCGGTTTTTGGGGCCGCGGG
CGGCGACGGGGCCCGTGCGTCCCAGCGCACATGTTCGGCGAGGCGGGGCCTGCGAGCGCGGCCACCGAGA
ATCGGACGGGGGTAGTCTCAAGCTGGCCGGCCTGCTCTGGTGCCTGGCCTCGCGCCGCCGTGTATCGCCC
CGCCCTGGGCGGCAAGGCTGGCCCGGTCGGCACCAGTTGCGTGAGCGGAAAGATGGCCGCTTCCCGGCCC
TGCTGCAGGGAGCTCAAAATGGAGGACGCGGCGCTCGGGAGAGCGGGCGGGTGAGTCACCCACACAAAGG
AAAAGGGCCTTTCCGTCCTCAGCCGTCGCTTCATGTGACTCCACGGAGTACCGGGCGCCGTCCAGGCACC
TCGATTAGTTCTCGAGCTTTTGGAGTACGTCGTCTTTAGGTTGGGGGGAGGGGTTTTATGCGATGGAGTT
TCCCCACACTGAGTGGGTGGAGACTGAAGTTAGGCCAGCTTGGCACTTGATGTAATTCTCCTTGGAATTT
GCCCTTTTTGAGTTTGGATCTTGGTTCATTCTCAAGCCTCAGACAGTGGTTCAAAGTTTTTTTCTTCCAT
TTCAGGTGTCGTGAGGCTAGCATCGATTGATCAACAAGTTTGTACAAAAAAGCAGGCTACAAAATGAATC
CTACACTCATCCTTGCTGCCTTTTGCCTGGGAATTGCCTCAGCTACTCTAACATTTGATCACAGTTTAGA
GGCACAGTGGACCAAGTGGAAGGCGATGCACAACAGATTATACGGCATGAATGAAGAAGGATGGAGGAGA
GCAGTGTGGGAGAAGAACGTGAAGATGATTGAACTGCACAATCAGGAATACAGGGAAGGGAAACACAGCT
TCACAATGGCCATGAACGCCTTTGGAGACATGACCAGTGAAGAATTCAGGCAGGTGATGAATGGCTTTCA
AAACCGTAAGCCCAGGAAGGGGAAAGTGTTCCAGGAACCTCTGTTTTATGAGGCCCCCAGATCTGTGGAT
TGGAGAGAGAAAGGCTACGTGACTCCTGTGAAGAATCAGGGTCAGTGTGGTTCTTGTTGGGCTTTTAGTG
CTACTGGTGCTCTTGAAGGACAGATGTTCCGGAAAACTGGGAGGCTTATCTCACTGAGTGAGCAGAATCT
GGTAGACTGCTCTGGGCCTCAAGGCAATGAAGGCTGCAATGGTGGCCTAATGGATTATGCTTTCCAGTAT
GTTCAGGATAATGGAGGCCTGGACTCTGAGGAATCCTATCCATATGAGGCAACAGAAGAATCCTGTAAGT
ACAATCCCAAGTATTCTGTTGCTAATGACACCGGCTTTGTGGACATCCCTAAGCAGGAGAAGGCCCTGAT
GAAGGCAGTTGCAACTGTGGGGCCCATTTCTGTTGCTATTGATGCAGGTCATGAGTCCTTCCTGTTCTAT
AAAGAAGGCATTTATTTTGAGCCAGACTGTAGCAGTGAAGACATGGATCATGGTGTGCTGGTGGTTGGCT
ACGGATTTGAAAGCACAGAATCAGATAACAATAAATATTGGCTGGTGAAGAACAGCTGGGGTGAAGAATG
GGGCATGGGTGGCTACGTAAAGATGGCCAAAGACCGGAGAAACCATTGTGGAATTGCCTCAGCAGCCAGC
TACCCCACTGTGTAGAACCCAGCTTTCTTGTACAAAGTGGTTGATATCGGTAAGCCTATCCCTAACCCTC
TCCTCGGTCTCGATTCTACGTAGTAATGAACTAGTACCGGTTAAGTCGACAATCAACGCGTTAAGTCGAC
AATCAACCTCTGGATTACAAAATTTGTGAAAGATTGACTGGTATTCTTAACTATGTTGCTCCTTTTACGC
TATGTGGATACGCTGCTTTAATGCCTTTGTATCATGCTATTGCTTCCCGTATGGCTTTCATTTTCTCCTC
CTTGTATAAATCCTGGTTGCTGTCTCTTTATGAGGAGTTGTGGCCCGTTGTCAGGCAACGTGGCGTGGTG
TGCACTGTGTTTGCTGACGCAACCCCCACTGGTTGGGGCATTGCCACCACCTGTCAGCTCCTTTCCGGGA
CTTTCGCTTTCCCCCTCCCTATTGCCACGGCGGAACTCATCGCCGCCTGCCTTGCCCGCTGCTGGACAGG
GGCTCGGCTGTTGGGCACTGACAATTCCGTGGTGTTGTCGGGGAAATCATCGTCCTTTCCTTGGCTGCTC
GCCTGTGTTGCCACCTGGATTCTGCGCGGGACGTCCTTCTGCTACGTCCCTTCGGCCCTCAATCCAGCGG
ACCTTCCTTCCCGCGGCCTGCTGCCGGCTCTGCGGCCTCTTCCGCGTCTTCGCCTTCGCCCTCAGACGAG
TCGGATCTCCCTTTGGGCCGCCTCCCCGCGTCGACTTTAAGACCAATGACTTACAAGGCAGCTGTAGATC
TTAGCCACTTTTTAAAAGAAAAGGGGGGACTGGAAGGGCTAATTCACTCCCAACGAAGACAAGATCTGCT
TTTTGCTTGTACTGGGTCTCTCTGGTTAGACCAGATCTGAGCCTGGGAGCTCTCTGGCTAACTAGGGAAC
CCACTGCTTAAGCCTCAATAAAGCTTGCCTTGAGTGCTTCAAGTAGTGTGTGCCCGTCTGTTGTGTGACT
CTGGTAACTAGAGATCCCTCAGACCCTTTTAGTCAGTGTGGAAAATCTCTAGCAGTACGTATAGTAGTTC
ATGTCATCTTATTATTCAGTATTTATAACTTGCAAAGAAATGAATATCAGAGAGTGAGAGGAACTTGTTT
ATTGCAGCTTATAATGGTTACAAATAAAGCAATAGCATCACAAATTTCACAAATAAAGCATTTTTTTCAC
TGCATTCTAGTTGTGGTTTGTCCAAACTCATCAATGTATCTTATCATGTCTGGCTCTAGCTATCCCGCCC
CTAACTCCGCCCATCCCGCCCCTAACTCCGCCCAGTTCCGCCCATTCTCCGCCCCATGGCTGACTAATTT
TTTTTATTTATGCAGAGGCCGAGGCCGCCTCGGCCTCTGAGCTATTCCAGAAGTAGTGAGGAGGCTTTTT
TGGAGGCCTAGGGACGTACCCAATTCGCCCTATAGTGAGTCGTATTACGCGCGCTCACTGGCCGTCGTTT
TACAACGTCGTGACTGGGAAAACCCTGGCGTTACCCAACTTAATCGCCTTGCAGCACATCCCCCTTTCGC
CAGCTGGCGTAATAGCGAAGAGGCCCGCACCGATCGCCCTTCCCAACAGTTGCGCAGCCTGAATGGCGAA
TGGG
[124 nt withheld, positions 3925-4048]
C
[91 nt withheld, positions 4050-4140]
A
[49 nt withheld, positions 4142-4190]
CCTTTGACGTTGGAGTCCACGTTCTTT
[37 nt withheld, positions 4218-4254]
ACCCTATCTCGGTCTATTCTTTTGATTTATAAGGGATTTTGCCGATTTCGGCCTATTGGTTAAAAAATGA
GCTGATTTAACAAAAATTTAACGCGAATTTTAACAAAATATTAACGCTTACAATTTAGGTGGCACTTTTC
GGGGAAATGTGCGCGGAACCCCTATTTGTTTATTTTTCTAAATACATTCAAATATGTATCCGCTCATGAG
ACAATAACCCTGATAAATGCTTCAATAATATTGAAAAAGGAAGAGTATGAGTATTCAACATTTCCGTGTC
GCCCTTATTCCCTTTTTTGCGGCATTTTGCCTTCCTGTTTTTGCTCACCCAGAAACGCTGGTGAAAGTAA
AAGATGCTGAAGATCAGTTGGGTGCACGAGTGGGTTACATCGAACTGGATCTCAACAGCGGTAAGATCCT
TGAGAGTTTTCGCCCCGAAGAACGTTTTCCAATGATGAGCACTTTTAAAGTTCTGCTATGTGGCGCGGTA
TTATCCCGTATTGACGCCGGGCAAGAGCAACTCGGTCGCCGCATACACTATTCTCAGAATGACTTGGTTG
AGTACTCACCAGTCACAGAAAAGCATCTTACGGATGGCATGACAGTAAGAGAATTATGCAGTGCTGCCAT
AACCATGAGTGATAACACTGCGGCCAACTTACTTCTGACAACGATCGGAGGACCGAAGGAGCTAACCGCT
TTTTTGCACAACATGGGGGATCATGTAACTCGCCTTGATCGTTGGGAACCGGAGCTGAATGAAGCCATAC
CAAACGACGAGCGTGACACCACGATGCCTGTAGCAATGGCAACAACGTTGCGCAAACTATTAACTGGCGA
ACTACTTACTCTAGCTTCCCGGCAACAATTAATAGACTGGATGGAGGCGGATAAAGTTGCAGGACCACTT
CTGCGCTCGGCCCTTCCGGCTGGCTGGTTTATTGCTGATAAATCTGGAGCCGGTGAGCGTGGGTCTCGCG
GTATCATTGCAGCACTGGGGCCAGATGGTAAGCCCTCCCGTATCGTAGTTATCTACACGACGGGGAGTCA
GGCAACTATGGATGAACGAAATAGACAGATCGCTGAGATAGGTGCCTCACTGATTAAGCATTGGTAACTG
TCAGACCAAGTTTACTCATATATACTTTAGATTGATTTAAAACTTCATTTTTAATTTAAAAGGATCTAGG
TGAAGATCCTTTTTGATAATCTCATGACCAAAATCCCTTAACGTGAGTTTTCGTTCCACTGAGCGTCAGA
CCCCGTAGAAAAGATCAAAGGATCTTCTTGAGATCCTTTTTTTCTGCGCGTAATCTGCTGCTTGCAAACA
AAAAAACCACCGCTACCAGCGGTGGTTTGTTTGCCGGATCAAGAGCTACCAACTCTTTTTCCGAAGGTAA
CTGGCTTCAGCAGAGCGCAGATACCAAATACTGTTCTTCTAGTGTAGCCGTAGTTAGGCCACCACTTCAA
GAACTCTGTAGCACCGCCTACATACCTCGCTCTGCTAATCCTGTTACCAGTGGCTGCTGCCAGTGGCGAT
AAGTCGTGTCTTACCGGGTTGGACTCAAGACGATAGTTACCGGATAAGGCGCAGCGGTCGGGCTGAACGG
GGGGTTCGTGCACACAGCCCAGCTTGGAGCGAACGACCTACACCGAACTGAGATACCTACAGCGTGAGCT
ATGAGAAAGCGCCACGCTTCCCGAAGGGAGAAAGGCGGACAGGTATCCGGTAAGCGGCAGGGTCGGAACA
GGAGAGCGCACGAGGGAGCTTCCAGGGGGAAACGCCTGGTATCTTTATAGTCCTGTCGGGTTTCGCCACC
TCTGACTTGAGCGTCGATTTTTGTGATGCTCGTCAGGGGGGCGGAGCCTATGGAAAAACGCCAGCAACGC
GGCCTTTTTACGGTTCCTGGCCTTTTGCTGGCCTTTTGCTCACATGTTCTTTCCTGCGTTATCCCCTGAT
TCTGTGGATAACCGTATTACCGCCTTTGAGTGAGCTGATACCGCTCGCCGCAGCCGAACGACCGAGCGCA
GCGAGTCAGTGAGCGAGGAAGCGGAAGAGCGCCCAATACGCAAACCGCCTCTCCCCGCGCGTTGGCCGAT
TCATTAATGCAGCTGGCACGACAGGTTTCCCGACTGGAAAGCGGGCAGTGAGCGCAACGCAATTAATGTG
AGTTAGCTCACTCATTAGGCACCCCAGGCTTTACACTTTATGCTTCCGGCTCGTATGTTGTGTGGAATTG
TGAGCGGATAACAATTTCACACAGGAAACAGCTATGACCATGATTACGCCAAGCGCGCAATTAACCCTCA
CTAAAGGGAACAAAAGCTGGAGCTGCAAGCTTAATGTAGTCTTATGCAATACTCTTGTAGTCTTGCAACA
TGGTAACGATGAGTTAGCAACATGCCTTACAAGGAGAGAAAAAGCACCGTGCATGCCGATTGGTGGAAGT
AAGGTGGTACGATCGTGCCTTATTAGGAAGGCAACAGACGGGTCTGACATGGATTGGACGAACCACTGAA
TTGCCGCATTGCAGAGATATTGTATTTAAGTGCCTAGCTCGATACATAAACGGGTCTCTCTGGTTAGACC
AGATCTGAGCCTGGGAGCTCTCTGGCTAACTAGGGAACCCACTGCTTAAGCCTCAATAAAGCTTGCCTTG
AGTGCTTCAAGTAGTGTGTGCCCGTCTGTTGTGTGACTCTGGTAACTAGAGATCCCTCAGACCCTTTTAG
TCAGTGTGGAAAATCTCTAGCAGTGGCGCCCGAACAGGGACTTGAAAGCGAAAGGGAAACCAGAGGAGCT
CTCTCGACGCAGGACTCGGCTTGCTGAAGCGCGCACGGCAAGAGGCGAGGGGCGGCGACTGGTGAGTACG
CCAAAAATTTTGACTAGCGGAGGCTAGAAGGAGAGAGATGGGTGCGAGAGCGTCAGTATTAAGCGGGGGA
GAATTAGATCGCGATGGGAAAAAATTCGGTTAAGGCCAGGGGGAAAGAAAAAATATAAATTAAAACATAT
AGTATGGGCAAGCAGGGAGCTAGAACGATTCGCAGTTAATCCTGGCCTGTTAGAAACATCAGAAGGCTGT
AGACAAATACTGGGACAGCTACAACCATCCCTTCAGACAGGATCAGAAGAACTTAGATCATTATATAATA
CAGTAGCAACCCTCTATTGTGTGCATCAAAGGATAGAGATAAAAGACACCAAGGAAGCTTTAGACAAGAT
AGAGGAAGAGCAAAACAAAAGTAAGACCACCGCACAGCAAGCGGCCGCTGATCTTCAGACCTGGAGGAGG
AGATATGAGGGACAATTGGAGAAGTGAATTATATAAATATAAAGTAGTAAAAATTGAACCATTAGGAGTA
GCACCCACCAAGGCAAAGAGAAGAGTGGTGCAGAGAGAAAAAAGAGCAGTGGGAATAGGAGCTTTGTTCC
TTGGGTTCTTGGGAGCAGCAGGAAGCACTATGGGCGCAGCGTCAATGACGCTGACGGTACAGGCCAGACA
ATTATTGTCTGGTATAGTGCAGCAGCAGAACAATTTGCTGAGGGCTATTGAGGCGCAACAGCATCTGTTG
CAACTCACAGTCTGGGGCATCAAGCAGCTCCAGGCAAGAATCCTGGCTGTGGAAAGATACCTAAAGGATC
AACAGCTCCTGGGGATTTGGGGTTGCTCTGGAAAACTCATTTGCACCACTGCTGTGCCTTGGAATGCTAG
TTGGAGTAATAAATCTCTGGAACAGATTTGGAATCACACGACCTGGATGGAGTGGGACAGAGAAATTAAC
AATTACACAAGCTTAATACACTCCTTAATTGAAGAATCGCAAAACCAGCAAGAAAAGAATGAACAAGAAT
TATTGGAATTAGATAAATGGGCAAGTTTGTGGAATTGGTTTAACATAACAAATTGGCTGTGGTATATAAA
ATTATTCATAATGATAGTAGGAGGCTTGGTAGGTTTAAGAATAGTTTTTGCTGTACTTTCTATAGTGAAT
AGAGTTAGGCAGGGATATTCACCATTATCGTTTCAGACCCACCTCCCAACCCCGAGGGGACCCATGCATT
GCATCTCAATTAGTCAGCAACCAGGTGTGGAAAGTCCCCAGGCTCCCCAGCAGGCAGAAGTATGCAAAGC
ATGCGTCTCAATTAGTCAGCAACCATAGTCCCGCCCCTAACTCCGCCCATCCCGCCCCTAACTCCGCCCA
GTTCCGCCCATTCTCCGCCCCATGGCTGACTAATTTTTTTTATTTATGCAGAGGCCGAGGCCGCCTCGGC
CTCTGAGCTATTCCAGAAGTAGTGAGGAGGCTTTTTTGGAGGCCTAGGCTTTTGCAAAAAGCTTTCTAGA
GGTACCGTGGCCACCATGGCCAAGCCTTTGTCTCAAGAAGAATCCACCCTCATTGAAAGAGCAACGGCTA
CAATCAACAGCATCCCCATCTCTGAAGACTACAGCGTCGCCAGCGCAGCTCTCTCTAGCGACGGCCGCAT
CTTCACTGGTGTCAATGTATATCATTTTACTGGGGGACCTTGTGCAGAACTCGTGGTGCTGGGCACTGCT
GCTGCTGCGGCAGCTGGCAACCTGACTTGTATCGTCGCGATCGGAAATGAGAACAGGGGCATCTTGAGCC
CCTGCGGACGGTGCCGACAGGTGCTTCTCGATCTGCATCCTGGGATCAAAGCCATAGTGAAGGACAGTGA
TGGACAGCCGACGGCAGTTGGGATTCGTGAATTGCTGCCCTCTGGTTATGTGTGGGAGGGCTAAGTTAAC
GAATTCTAGATCTTGAGACAAATGGCAGTATTCATCCACAATTTTAAAAGAAAAGGGGGGATTGGGGGGT
ACAGTGCAGGGGAAAGAATAGTAGACATAATAGCAACAGACATACAAACTAAAGAATTACAAAAACAAAT
TACAAAAATTCAAAATTTTCGGGTTTATTACAGGGACAGCAGAGATCCACTTTGGCGCCGG
Features (pLannotate 1.2.2; 33 found; start..end, strand, type, name):
     23..89      +  CDS            small t antigen (fragment): SV40 (simian virus 40) small t antigen
     96..1274    +  promoter       EF-1α promoter: strong constitutive promoter for human elongation factor EF-1α
   1294..1318    +  protein_bind   attB1: mutant version of attB; recombination site for the Gateway® BP reaction BP Clonase™
   1324..2322    +  CDS            CTSL: CATL1_HUMAN - Also known as CTSL1. Experimental evidence at protein level: Swiss-Prot protein existence level 1. (Microbial infection) Facilitates human coronaviruses SARS- CoV and SARS-CoV-2 infections via proteolysis of coronavirus spike (S) glycoproteins in lysosome for entry into host cell (PubMed:32142651, PubMed:32221306, PubMed:16339146, PubMed:18562523). Proteolysis within lysosomes is sufficient to activate membrane fusion by coronaviruses SARS-CoV and EMC (HCoV-EMC) S as well as Zaire ebolavirus glycoproteins (PubMed:16081529, PubMed:26953343, PubMed:18562523). From Homo sapiens (Hum
   2327..2351    -  protein_bind   attB2: mutant version of attB; recombination site for the Gateway® BP reaction BP Clonase™
   2359..2400    +  CDS            V5 tag: epitope tag from simian virus 5
   2451..3039    +  misc_feature   WPRE: woodchuck hepatitis virus posttranscriptional regulatory element
   3090..3109    +  misc_feature   cPPT/CTS (fragment): central polypurine tract and central termination sequence of HIV-1
   3111..3344    +  LTR            3' LTR (ΔU3): self-inactivating 3' long terminal repeat (LTR) from HIV-1
   3422..3543    +  polyA_signal   SV40 poly(A) signal: SV40 polyadenylation signal
   3583..3718    +  rep_origin     SV40 ori: SV40 origin of replication
   3739..3757    -  promoter       T7 promoter: promoter for bacteriophage T7 RNA polymerase
   3765..3920    +  CDS            lacZα (fragment): LacZα fragment of β-galactosidase; lacZ fragment
   3925..4353    +  rep_origin     f1 ori (sequence partly withheld): f1 bacteriophage origin of replication; arrow indicates direction of (+) strand synthesis
   4406..4510    +  promoter       AmpR promoter: bla
   4511..5371    +  CDS            AmpR: β-lactamase; bla; confers resistance to ampicillin, carbenicillin, and related antibiotics
   5542..6130    +  rep_origin     ori: high-copy-number ColE1/pMB1/pBR322/pUC origin of replication
   6313..6405    +  CDS            lacI (fragment): lac repressor; lacI; The lac repressor binds to the lac operator to inhibit transcription in E. coli. This inhibition can be relieved by adding lactose or isopropyl-β-D-thiogalactopyranoside (IPTG).
   6418..6439    +  protein_bind   CAP binding site: CAP binding activates transcription in the presence of cAMP. E. coli catabolite activator protein
   6454..6484    +  promoter       lac promoter: promoter for the E. coli lac operon
   6492..6508    +  protein_bind   lac operator: The lac repressor binds to the lac operator to inhibit transcription in E. coli. This inhibition can be relieved by adding lactose or isopropyl-β-D-thiogalactopyranoside (IPTG). lac repressor encoded by lacI
   6553..6571    +  promoter       T3 promoter: promoter for bacteriophage T3 RNA polymerase
   6599..6825    +  promoter       RSV promoter: Rous sarcoma virus enhancer/promoter
   6826..7006    +  LTR            5' LTR (truncated): truncated 5' long terminal repeat (LTR) from HIV-1
   7053..7178    +  misc_feature   HIV-1 Ψ: packaging signal of human immunodeficiency virus type 1
   7162..7525    +  CDS            HIV-1 gag (fragment): gag protein from human immunodeficiency virus 1; gag
   7671..7904    +  misc_feature   RRE: The Rev response element (RRE) of HIV-1 allows for Rev-dependent mRNA export from the nucleus to the cytoplasm.
   8281..8307    +  CDS            Rev (fragment): human immunodeficiency virus 1 (HIV-1) Rev protein; rev; enhances nuclear export of unspliced and incompletely spliced viral mRNAs
   8314..8337    +  promoter       SV40 promoter (fragment): SV40 early promoter
   8338..8409    +  promoter       SV40 promoter (fragment): SV40 enhancer and early promoter
   8433..8568    +  rep_origin     SV40 ori: SV40 origin of replication
   8610..9008    +  CDS            BSD: blasticidin S deaminase; Aspergillus terreus BSD; confers resistance to blasticidin
   9056..9173    +  misc_feature   cPPT/CTS: central polypurine tract and central termination sequence of HIV-1
