[The description below was written by a language model from this plasmid's Addgene catalogue record and pLannotate feature annotations shown in this document.]
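Description:
pLEX307-CTSL-blast is a lentiviral mammalian expression plasmid built on the pLEX307 backbone for constitutive expression of human cathepsin L (CTSL), a lysosomal cysteine protease that, according to the feature annotation, cleaves coronavirus spike and Ebola virus glycoproteins to permit entry into host cells. The 9.2 kb plasmid is maintained in E. coli through a high-copy ColE1/pUC-type origin with ampicillin resistance, and it also carries an f1 origin and remnants of a lac/T3/T7 cloning region from the parental vector.

The viral genome is of the third-generation, self-inactivating type. An RSV promoter fused to a truncated HIV-1 5' LTR drives genomic RNA production in packaging cells, followed by the Ψ packaging signal with a partial gag sequence and the Rev response element for Rev-dependent nuclear export. An SV40 early promoter then expresses blasticidin S deaminase, allowing selection of transduced cells with blasticidin. A cPPT/CTS element follows. The human EF-1α promoter drives the CTSL coding sequence, which was introduced by Gateway recombination and is therefore flanked by attB1 and attB2 sites. A V5 epitope tag lies just downstream of attB2, but the record does not state whether the insert reads through into it. A WPRE enhances transcript expression ahead of the ΔU3 3' LTR, with an SV40 polyadenylation signal beyond it.

The construct is suited to generating stable CTSL-overexpressing cell lines. The depositors caution that the backbone is prone to recombination, usually between the LTRs and occasionally between the Gateway sites, so plasmid integrity should be verified.
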