Addgene plasmid #158467: pLEX307-CTSL-blast
Purpose: Constitutive lentiviral expression of human CTSL.
Depositing lab: Alejandro Chavez & Sho Iketani. Depositing organization: Columbia University.
Backbone
  Vector backbone: pLEX307
  Vector type: Mammalian Expression, Lentiviral
  Selectable markers: Blasticidin
Growth in bacteria
  Bacterial resistance: Ampicillin, 100 μg/mL
  Growth temperature: 30°C
  Growth strain: NEB Stable
  Copy number: High Copy
Gene/Insert
  Gene/Insert name: CTSL
  Species: H. sapiens (human)
  Entrez Gene: CTSL (a.k.a. CATL, CTSL1, MEP)
  Cloning method: Gateway Cloning
  Sequencing primers: 5′ EF1a-F; 3′ WPRE-R
Terms and licenses: Academic/Nonprofit Terms; Industry Terms: Not Available to Industry
Depositor comments: The authors have noticed that recombination within the pLEX307 backbone can occur. All users are advised to sequence the vectors and restriction digest them and run them on a gel to ensure they show the expected full length insert and plasmid size. In cases where recombination has occurred, it is typically between the viral LTR elements in the vector, although recombination between the gateway cloning sites has also been observed.
How to cite: pLEX307-CTSL-blast was a gift from Alejandro Chavez & Sho Iketani (Addgene plasmid # 158467 ; http://n2t.net/addgene:158467 ; RRID:Addgene_158467)
